>Addgene plasmid #82751 | pDONR223_STK11_p.L245F | addgene full sequence | sequence record 161792 | Addgene NGS result
CTTTCCTGCGTTATCCCCTGATTCTGTGGATAACCGTATTACCGCCTTTGAGTGAGCTGATACCGCTCGC
CGCAGCCGAACGACCGAGCGCAGCGAGTCAGTGAGCGAGGAAGCGGAAGAGCGCCCAATACGCAAACCGC
CTCTCCCCGCGCGTTGGCCGATTCATTAATGCAGCTGGCACGACAGGTTTCCCGACTGGAAAGCGGGCAG
TGAGCGCAACGCAATTAATACGCGTACCGCTAGCCAGGAAGAGTTTGTAGAAACGCAAAAAGGCCATCCG
TCAGGATGGCCTTCTGCTTAGTTTGATGCCTGGCAGTTTATGGCGGGCGTCCTGCCCGCCACCCTCCGGG
CCGTTGCTTCACAACGTTCAAATCCGCTCCCGGCGGATTTGTCCTACTCAGGAGAGCGTTCACCGACAAA
CAACAGATAAAACGAAAGGCCCAGTCTTCCGACTGAGCCTTTCGTTTTATTTGATGCCTGGCAGTTCCCT
ACTCTCGCGTTAACGCTAGCATGGATGTTTTCCCAGTCACGACGTTGTAAAACGACGGCCAGTCTTAAGC
TCGGGCCCCAAATAATGATTTTATTTTGACTGATAGTGACCTGTTCGTTGCAACAAATTGATGAGCAATG
CTTTTTTATAATGCCAACTTTGTACAAAAAAGTTGGCATGGAGGTGGTGGACCCGCAGCAGCTGGGCATG
TTCACGGAGGGCGAGCTGATGTCGGTGGGTATGGACACGTTCATCCACCGCATCGACTCCACCGAGGTCA
TCTACCAGCCGCGCCGCAAGCGGGCCAAGCTCATCGGCAAGTACCTGATGGGGGACCTGCTGGGGGAAGG
CTCTTACGGCAAGGTGAAGGAGGTGCTGGACTCGGAGACGCTGTGCAGGAGGGCCGTCAAGATCCTCAAG
AAGAAGAAGTTGCGAAGGATCCCCAACGGGGAGGCCAACGTGAAGAAGGAAATTCAACTACTGAGGAGGT
TACGGCACAAAAATGTCATCCAGCTGGTGGATGTGTTATACAACGAAGAGAAGCAGAAAATGTATATGGT
GATGGAGTACTGCGTGTGTGGCATGCAGGAAATGCTGGACAGCGTGCCGGAGAAGCGTTTCCCAGTGTGC
CAGGCCCACGGGTACTTCTGTCAGCTGATTGACGGCCTGGAGTACCTGCATAGCCAGGGCATTGTGCACA
AGGACATCAAGCCGGGGAACCTGCTGCTCACCACCGGTGGCACCCTCAAAATCTCCGACCTGGGCGTGGC
CGAGGCACTGCACCCGTTCGCGGCGGACGACACCTGCCGGACCAGCCAGGGCTCCCCGGCTTTCCAGCCG
CCCGAGATTGCCAACGGCCTGGACACCTTCTCCGGCTTCAAGGTGGACATCTGGTCGGCTGGGGTCACCT
TCTACAACATCACCACGGGTCTGTACCCCTTCGAAGGGGACAACATCTACAAGTTGTTTGAGAACATCGG
GAAGGGGAGCTACGCCATCCCGGGCGACTGTGGCCCCCCGCTCTCTGACCTGCTGAAAGGGATGCTTGAG
TACGAACCGGCCAAGAGGTTCTCCATCCGGCAGATCCGGCAGCACAGCTGGTTCCGGAAGAAACATCCTC
CGGCTGAAGCACCAGTGCCCATCCCACCGAGCCCAGACACCAAGGACCGGTGGCGCAGCATGACTGTGGT
GCCGTACTTGGAGGACCTGCACGGCGCGGACGAGGACGAGGACCTCTTCGACATCGAGGATGACATCATC
TACACTCAGGACTTCACGGTGCCCGGACAGGTCCCAGAAGAGGAGGCCAGTCACAATGGACAGCGCCGGG
GCCTCCCCAAGGCCGTGTGTATGAACGGCACAGAGGCGGCGCAGCTGAGCACCAAATCCAGGGCGGAGGG
CCGGGCCCCCAACCCTGCCCGCAAGGCCTGCTCCGCCAGCAGCAAGATCCGCCGGCTGTCGGCCTGCAAG
CAGCAGTGATTGCCAACTTTCTTGTACAAAGTTGTCATTATAAGAAAGCATTGCTTATCAATTTGTTGCA
ACGAACAGGTCACTATCAGTCAAAATAAAATCATTATTTGCCATCCAGCTGATATCCCCTATAGTGAGTC
GTATTACATGGTCATAGCTGTTTCCTGGCAGCTCTGGCCCGTGTCTCAAAATCTCTGATGTTACATTGCA
CAAGATAAAAATATATCATCATGCCTCCTCTAGACCAGCCAGGACAGAAATGCCTCGACTTCGCTGCTAC
CCAAGGTTGCCGGGTGACGCACACCGTGGAAACGGATGAAGGCACGAACCCAGTGGACATAAGCCTGTTC
GGTTCGTAAGCTGTAATGCAAGTAGCGTATGCGCTCACGCAACTGGTCCAGAACCTTGACCGAACGCAGC
GGTGGTAACGGCGCAGTGGCGGTTTTCATGGCTTGTTATGACTGTTTTTTTGGGGTACAGTCTATGCCTC
GGGCATCCAAGCAGCAAGCGCGTTACGCCGTGGGTCGATGTTTGATGTTATGGAGCAGCAACGATGTTAC
GCAGCAGGGCAGTCGCCCTAAAACAAAGTTAAACATTATGAGGGAAGCGGTGATCGCCGAAGTATCGACT
CAACTATCAGAGGTAGTTGGCGTCATCGAGCGCCATCTCGAACCGACGTTGCTGGCCGTACATTTGTACG
GCTCCGCAGTGGATGGCGGCCTGAAGCCACACAGTGATATTGATTTGCTGGTTACGGTGACCGTAAGGCT
TGATGAAACAACGCGGCGAGCTTTGATCAACGACCTTTTGGAAACTTCGGCTTCCCCTGGAGAGAGCGAG
ATTCTCCGCGCTGTAGAAGTCACCATTGTTGTGCACGACGACATCATTCCGTGGCGTTATCCAGCTAAGC
GCGAACTGCAATTTGGAGAATGGCAGCGCAATGACATTCTTGCAGGTATCTTCGAGCCAGCCACGATCGA
CATTGATCTGGCTATCTTGCTGACAAAAGCAAGAGAACATAGCGTTGCCTTGGTAGGTCCAGCGGCGGAG
GAACTCTTTGATCCGGTTCCTGAACAGGATCTATTTGAGGCGCTAAATGAAACCTTAACGCTATGGAACT
CGCCGCCCGACTGGGCTGGCGATGAGCGAAATGTAGTGCTTACGTTGTCCCGCATTTGGTACAGCGCAGT
AACCGGCAAAATCGCGCCGAAGGATGTCGCTGCCGACTGGGCAATGGAGCGCCTGCCGGCCCAGTATCAG
CCCGTCATACTTGAAGCTAGACAGGCTTATCTTGGACAAGAAGAAGATCGCTTGGCCTCGCGCGCAGATC
AGTTGGAAGAATTTGTCCACTACGTGAAAGGCGAGATCACCAAGGTAGTCGGCAAATAACCCTCGAGCCA
CCCATGACCAAAATCCCTTAACGTGAGTTACGCGTCGTTCCACTGAGCGTCAGACCCCGTAGAAAAGATC
AAAGGATCTTCTTGAGATCCTTTTTTTCTGCGCGTAATCTGCTGCTTGCAAACAAAAAAACCACCGCTAC
CAGCGGTGGTTTGTTTGCCGGATCAAGAGCTACCAACTCTTTTTCCGAAGGTAACTGGCTTCAGCAGAGC
GCAGATACCAAATACTGTTCTTCTAGTGTAGCCGTAGTTAGGCCACCACTTCAAGAACTCTGTAGCACCG
CCTACATACCTCGCTCTGCTAATCCTGTTACCAGTGGCTGCTGCCAGTGGCGATAAGTCGTGTCTTACCG
GGTTGGACTCAAGACGATAGTTACCGGATAAGGCGCAGCGGTCGGGCTGAACGGGGGGTTCGTGCACACA
GCCCAGCTTGGAGCGAACGACCTACACCGAACTGAGATACCTACAGCGTGAGCTATGAGAAAGCGCCACG
CTTCCCGAAGGGAGAAAGGCGGACAGGTATCCGGTAAGCGGCAGGGTCGGAACAGGAGAGCGCACGAGGG
AGCTTCCAGGGGGAAACGCCTGGTATCTTTATAGTCCTGTCGGGTTTCGCCACCTCTGACTTGAGCGTCG
ATTTTTGTGATGCTCGTCAGGGGGGCGGAGCCTATGGAAAAACGCCAGCAACGCGGCCTTTTTACGGTTC
CTGGCCTTTTGCTGGCCTTTTGCTCACATGTT
Features (pLannotate 1.2.2; 12 found; start..end, strand, type, name):
    121..213     +  CDS            lacI (fragment): lac repressor; lacI; The lac repressor binds to the lac operator to inhibit transcription in E. coli. This inhibition can be relieved by adding lactose or isopropyl-β-D-thiogalactopyranoside (IPTG).
    268..295     -  terminator     rrnB T2 terminator: transcription terminator T2 from the E. coli rrnB gene
    427..470     +  terminator     rrnB T1 terminator: Escherichia coli rrnB; transcription terminator T1 from the E. coli rrnB gene
    517..553     -  CDS            lacZα (fragment): LacZα fragment of β-galactosidase; lacZ fragment
    570..665     +  protein_bind   attL3: mutant version of attL; recombination site for the Gateway® LR reaction LR Clonase™
    668..1966    +  CDS            STK11: STK11_HUMAN - Also known as LKB1, PJS. Experimental evidence at protein level: Swiss-Prot protein existence level 1. [Isoform 2]: Has a role in spermiogenesis. From Homo sapiens (Human).
   1977..2070    -  protein_bind   attL2 (fragment): mutant version of attL; recombination site for the Gateway® LR reaction LR Clonase™
   2088..2106    -  promoter       T7 promoter: promoter for bacteriophage T7 RNA polymerase
   2296..2319    +  promoter       Pc promoter (fragment): intI1 (promoter lies within the coding sequence); class 1 integron promoter
   2495..2551    +  CDS            GmR (fragment): gentamycin acetyltransferase; aacC1; confers resistance to gentamycin
   2558..3349    +  CDS            SmR: aminoglycoside adenylyltransferase (Murphy, 1985); aadA; confers resistance to spectinomycin and streptomycin
   3442..4030    +  rep_origin     ori: high-copy-number ColE1/pMB1/pBR322/pUC origin of replication
