[The description below was written by a language model from this plasmid's Addgene catalogue record and pLannotate feature annotations shown in this document.]
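Description:
pDONR223_STK11_p.L245F is a Gateway entry clone built on the Invitrogen pDONR223 backbone. It carries the human STK11 (LKB1) open reading frame with the L245F missense substitution. The plasmid is about 4.1 kb and is maintained in E. coli at high copy through a ColE1/pUC-type origin. Selection is with spectinomycin, conferred by the aadA (SmR) aminoglycoside adenylyltransferase gene, which appears to be driven by an upstream class 1 integron Pc promoter fragment. The short lacI, lacZα and gentamicin acetyltransferase fragments in the annotation are backbone remnants rather than functional genes.

The STK11 coding sequence (about 1.3 kb) sits between two attL recombination sites. The automated annotation labels these attL3 and a partial attL2, and the record gives no other site designations. rrnB T1 and T2 terminators lie upstream of the cassette and help insulate it from read-through transcription. No promoter is provided for the insert. The T7 promoter beyond the downstream attL site points back toward the insert on the opposite strand, so it is not positioned to express STK11. The clone is "closed": a stop codon immediately follows the ORF, so the native C-terminus is retained and C-terminal fusion tags from a destination vector would not be translated. M13 priming sites flanking the cassette are listed for sequence verification.

The construct is meant as a shuttle for LR Clonase transfer of the mutant allele into expression destination vectors. It belongs to the Target Accelerator Plasmid Collection and is associated with a study on high-throughput phenotyping of somatic mutations found in lung cancer, in which variant alleles are tested for their functional effects.
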