Addgene plasmid #82751: pDONR223_STK11_p.L245F
Purpose: Gateway Donor vector containing STK11, part of the Target Accelerator Plasmid Collection.
Depositing lab: Jesse Boehm & Matthew Meyerson & David Root. Depositing organization: Broad Institute. Publication: High-throughput Phenotyping of Lung Cancer Somatic Mutations. Berger AH, Brooks AN, Wu X, Shrestha Y, Chouinard C, Piccioni F, Bagul M, Kamburov A, Imielinski M, Hogstrom L, Zhu C, Yang X, Pantel S, Sakai R, Watson J, Kaplan N, Campbell JD, Singh S, Root DE, Narayan R, Natoli T, Lahr DL, Tirosh I, Tamayo P, Getz G, Wong B, Doench J, Subramanian A, Golub TR, Meyerson M, Boehm JS. Cancer Cell. 2016 Aug 8;30(2):214-28. doi: 10.1016/j.ccell.2016.06.022. Epub 2016 Jul 28. PubMed 27478040.
Backbone
  Vector backbone: pDONR223
  Backbone manufacturer: Invitrogen
  Vector type: Gateway Entry vector
Growth in bacteria
  Bacterial resistance: Spectinomycin, 50 μg/mL
  Growth temperature: 37°C
  Growth strain: DH5alpha
  Copy number: High Copy
Gene/Insert
  Gene/Insert name: STK11 (alt name: NM_000455)
  Species: H. sapiens (human)
  Mutation: L245F
  Entrez Gene: STK11 (a.k.a. LKB1, PJS, hLKB1)
  Promoter: None
  Cloning method: Gateway Cloning
  Sequencing primers: 5′ M13pUC-fwd; 3′ M13-Rev
Terms and licenses: Academic/Nonprofit Terms; Industry Terms: Not Available to Industry
Depositor comments: CLOSED (stop codon immediately follows insert)
How to cite: pDONR223_STK11_p.L245F was a gift from Jesse Boehm & Matthew Meyerson & David Root (Addgene plasmid # 82751 ; http://n2t.net/addgene:82751 ; RRID:Addgene_82751)
