>Addgene plasmid #82751 | pDONR223_STK11_p.L245F | depositor partial sequence | sequence record 157477 | Insert sequence
ATGGAGGTGGTGGACCCGCAGCAGCTGGGCATGTTCACGGAGGGCGAGCTGATGTCGGTGGGTATGGACA
CGTTCATCCACCGCATCGACTCCACCGAGGTCATCTACCAGCCGCGCCGCAAGCGGGCCAAGCTCATCGG
CAAGTACCTGATGGGGGACCTGCTGGGGGAAGGCTCTTACGGCAAGGTGAAGGAGGTGCTGGACTCGGAG
ACGCTGTGCAGGAGGGCCGTCAAGATCCTCAAGAAGAAGAAGTTGCGAAGGATCCCCAACGGGGAGGCCA
ACGTGAAGAAGGAAATTCAACTACTGAGGAGGTTACGGCACAAAAATGTCATCCAGCTGGTGGATGTGTT
ATACAACGAAGAGAAGCAGAAAATGTATATGGTGATGGAGTACTGCGTGTGTGGCATGCAGGAAATGCTG
GACAGCGTGCCGGAGAAGCGTTTCCCAGTGTGCCAGGCCCACGGGTACTTCTGTCAGCTGATTGACGGCC
TGGAGTACCTGCATAGCCAGGGCATTGTGCACAAGGACATCAAGCCGGGGAACCTGCTGCTCACCACCGG
TGGCACCCTCAAAATCTCCGACCTGGGCGTGGCCGAGGCACTGCACCCGTTCGCGGCGGACGACACCTGC
CGGACCAGCCAGGGCTCCCCGGCTTTCCAGCCGCCCGAGATTGCCAACGGCCTGGACACCTTCTCCGGCT
TCAAGGTGGACATCTGGTCGGCTGGGGTCACCTTCTACAACATCACCACGGGTCTGTACCCCTTCGAAGG
GGACAACATCTACAAGTTGTTTGAGAACATCGGGAAGGGGAGCTACGCCATCCCGGGCGACTGTGGCCCC
CCGCTCTCTGACCTGCTGAAAGGGATGCTTGAGTACGAACCGGCCAAGAGGTTCTCCATCCGGCAGATCC
GGCAGCACAGCTGGTTCCGGAAGAAACATCCTCCGGCTGAAGCACCAGTGCCCATCCCACCGAGCCCAGA
CACCAAGGACCGGTGGCGCAGCATGACTGTGGTGCCGTACTTGGAGGACCTGCACGGCGCGGACGAGGAC
GAGGACCTCTTCGACATCGAGGATGACATCATCTACACTCAGGACTTCACGGTGCCCGGACAGGTCCCAG
AAGAGGAGGCCAGTCACAATGGACAGCGCCGGGGCCTCCCCAAGGCCGTGTGTATGAACGGCACAGAGGC
GGCGCAGCTGAGCACCAAATCCAGGGCGGAGGGCCGGGCCCCCAACCCTGCCCGCAAGGCCTGCTCCGCC
AGCAGCAAGATCCGCCGGCTGTCGGCCTGCAAGCAGCAGTGA
